>Addgene plasmid #123234 | pCEP4-191084-gp160 | depositor full sequence | sequence record 235182 | pCEP4-191084-gp160 sequence 12715 bps
GCCACCATGCCGATGGGGTCTCTCCAGCCGCTGGCCACCCTCTACCTGTTGGGTATGTTGGTGGCGTCCG
TGCTGGCGACAGAGAATCTGTGGGTTACAGTCTACTACGGAGTTCCAGTCTGGAGGGACGCAGAGACAAC
ACTTTTTTGTGCCAGCGACGCTAAAGCGTATGACACTGAAATGCATAATGTCTGGGCAACTCATGCCTGT
GTTCCCACAGACCCGAATCCACAAGAAATAGACTTGGAGAATGTAACGGAGAAATTTAACATGTGGAAAA
ATAACATGGTTGAACAAATGCATACGGATATAATCAGCCTTTGGGACCAATCCCTGAAGCCGTGCGTTAA
GTTGACACCCTTGTGTGTTACTCTGAACTGCACAGCCATTACCAATGATACGAGGGGGAATGAGACTGGT
ATCAATCGGACCGTCGAGACGACCGAAATGACCAACTGTTCATTCAATATGACCACTGAACTTAGGGACC
GAAAAAAGAAGGTCAATGCGCTTTTTTATAAGCTTGACATCGTTCAGATAGGAGAAAATTCATCTAGCCA
GTACCGCCTCATTAATTGTAATACCAGTGTTATTACACAAGCCTGCCCAAAAGTTACCTTCGAGCCAATT
CCAATTCATTATTGCGCGCCTGCTGGATTTGCCATCCTTAAGTGCAAGGACAAAGAGTTCAACGGGACAG
GAACTTGTAGGAACGTGTCCAGTGTGCAATGCACTCACGGTATAAAACCCGTCGTGAGCACGCAACTTTT
GCTCAACGGGTCCCTGGCGGAAGGACAGGTGAAGATCCGGTCAGAGAACATCTCAGACAATGCAAAAACC
ATCATCGTCCAGTTGAATGAGTCTGTTCCAATCAATTGTACTAGACCAAACAACAATACACGAAGGGGGA
TCCACCTGGGTCCGGGCCAAACATTCTTTGCTACCGACATAATTGGTGACATTCGCCAAGCTCACTGTAA
TGTTAGCGAATCAAAATGGAACAAGGCGCTCCAGGAAGTTGTGAAACAGCTGAGGCAGCACTGGAACAAA
ACGATAATCTTCAAATCCTCATCCGGTGGGGATCTCGAAATCACGACTCACTCCTTCAACTGTGGAGGTG
AGTTCTTCTACTGTAACACCTCAGGCCTGTTCAATAGCACATGGAACATAGCCGGCAACAGAACGAATGA
TACGAAGTCAAATGAAACAATCACCCTCCCGTGTCGAATAAAACAGATCGTAAATGTTTGGCAAAGGGTA
GGACAAGCGATCTACGCGCCCCCAATTGCAGGAGTCATTCGGTGCAATTCAAACATCACAGGCCTCCTCT
TGGTAAGAGATGGGGGAGCTACTAATAATACAGACGAAACGTTCCGCCCTGGAGGCGGGAACATGCGCGA
TAATTGGAGAAGTGAGTTGTATAAATATAAGGTGGTCAAGATAGAGCCTCTGGGCGTTGCACCGACCAGG
GCGCGCAGGCGCGTGGTGGAAAGGGAGAAGAGGGCTGTAGGACTCGGAGCCGTATTTATTGGATTTCTTG
GGGCAGCGGGTTCTACCATGGGTGCAGCTTCCGTGACCTTGACCGTACAAGCCAGGCAACTTCTTTCTGG
AATCGTTCAACAACAAAGCAATCTTCTCCGAGCAATCGAGGCCCAGCAGCATCTCTTGAAACTTACAGTC
TGGGGCATAAAGCAGCTCCAGGCGCGCGTGCTCGCAGTTGAGAGATATTTGAAAGACCAACAGCTGCTTG
GTATTTGGGGCTGTTCTGGAAAATTGATATGCCCGACTACCGTACCATGGAACAGTAGCTGGTCAAACAA
ATCACAAAACGAAATCTGGGATAATATGACCTGGCTTCAATGGGACAAGGAGATTTCAAATTACACACAG
CTTATATATTCATTGATTGAGGAAAGCCAAAATCAGCAGGAGAAGAACGAGCAGGAGCTGTTGGCGCTGG
ACAAGTGGGCATCTTTGTGGAATTGGTTCGACATTTCCAAGTGGCTTTGGTATATCAGAATATTTATAAT
GATCGTGGGCGGGTTGATAGGACTTAGAATTGTATTCACAGTTCTCAGCATCATTAATAGGGTTCGCCAG
GGTTACTCCCCGCTCTCTTTTCAGACACATCCGCCATCTCCAACAGGTCCTGATAGGCCTGGGCGGATTG
AAGAAGAGGGTGGTGAGCAAGGACGGGATAGAAGCACCAGGCTGGTATCTGGATTCTTGGCATTGGCCTG
GGATGATCTCAGATCCCTCTTCCTCTTTAGTTATCATCACCTCCGAGATCTCATCCTCATCGTCGCAAGG
GCGGTCGAGCTTCTGGGCCATAATAGTCTTAAGGGACTTAAACTTGGCTGGAACCTTCTCCTGTACTGGT
CTAGAGAGTTGAAGATTTCCGCGTTGAATTTGTTGGATACCATTGCCATCGCAGTGGCGGGTTGGACCGA
CCGAGTTATCGAGATAGGGCAGAGAATTTGCCGGGCAATACGGAATATTCCAAGACGAATTAGACAGGGC
GCGGAAAGAGCATTTCTGTAGTAACTCGAGGCCGGCAAGGCCGGATCCAGACATGATAAGATACATTGAT
GAGTTTGGACAAACCACAACTAGAATGCAGTGAAAAAAATGCTTTATTTGTGAAATTTGTGATGCTATTG
CTTTATTTGTAACCATTATAAGCTGCAATAAACAAGTTAACAACAACAATTGCATTCATTTTATGTTTCA
GGTTCAGGGGGAGGTGTGGGAGGTTTTTTAAAGCAAGTAAAACCTCTACAAATGTGGTATGGCTGATTAT
GATCCGGCTGCCTCGCGCGTTTCGGTGATGACGGTGAAAACCTCTGACACATGCAGCTCCCGGAGACGGT
CACAGCTTGTCTGTAAGCGGATGCCGGGAGCAGACAAGCCCGTCAGGGCGCGTCAGCGGGTGTTGGCGGG
TGTCGGGGCGCAGCCATGAGGTCGACTCTAGAGGATCGATCCCCGCCCCGGACGAACTAAACCTGACTAC
GACATCTCTGCCCCTTCTTCGCGGGGCAGTGCATGTAATCCCTTCAGTTGGTTGGTACAACTTGCCAACT
GGGCCCTGTTCCACATGTGACACGGGGGGGGACCAAACACAAAGGGGTTCTCTGACTGTAGTTGACATCC
TTATAAATGGATGTGCACATTTGCCAACACTGAGTGGCTTTCATCCTGGAGCAGACTTTGCAGTCTGTGG
ACTGCAACACAACATTGCCTTTATGTGTAACTCTTGGCTGAAGCTCTTACACCAATGCTGGGGGACATGT
ACCTCCCAGGGGCCCAGGAAGACTACGGGAGGCTACACCAACGTCAATCAGAGGGGCCTGTGTAGCTACC
GATAAGCGGACCCTCAAGAGGGCATTAGCAATAGTGTTTATAAGGCCCCCTTGTTAACCCTAAACGGGTA
GCATATGCTTCCCGGGTAGTAGTATATACTATCCAGACTAACCCTAATTCAATAGCATATGTTACCCAAC
GGGAAGCATATGCTATCGAATTAGGGTTAGTAAAAGGGTCCTAAGGAACAGCGATATCTCCCACCCCATG
AGCTGTCACGGTTTTATTTACATGGGGTCAGGATTCCACGAGGGTAGTGAACCATTTTAGTCACAAGGGC
AGTGGCTGAAGATCAAGGAGCGGGCAGTGAACTCTCCTGAATCTTCGCCTGCTTCTTCATTCTCCTTCGT
TTAGCTAATAGAATAACTGCTGAGTTGTGAACAGTAAGGTGTATGTGAGGTGCTCGAAAACAAGGTTTCA
GGTGACGCCCCCAGAATAAAATTTGGACGGGGGGTTCAGTGGTGGCATTGTGCTATGACACCAATATAAC
CCTCACAAACCCCTTGGGCAATAAATACTAGTGTAGGAATGAAACATTCTGAATATCTTTAACAATAGAA
ATCCATGGGGTGGGGACAAGCCGTAAAGACTGGATGTCCATCTCACACGAATTTATGGCTATGGGCAACA
CATAATCCTAGTGCAATATGATACTGGGGTTATTAAGATGTGTCCCAGGCAGGGACCAAGACAGGTGAAC
CATGTTGTTACACTCTATTTGTAACAAGGGGAAAGAGAGTGGACGCCGACAGCAGCGGACTCCACTGGTT
GTCTCTAACACCCCCGAAAATTAAACGGGGCTCCACGCCAATGGGGCCCATAAACAAAGACAAGTGGCCA
CTCTTTTTTTTGAAATTGTGGAGTGGGGGCACGCGTCAGCCCCCACACGCCGCCCTGCGGTTTTGGACTG
TAAAATAAGGGTGTAATAACTTGGCTGATTGTAACCCCGCTAACCACTGCGGTCAAACCACTTGCCCACA
AAACCACTAATGGCACCCCGGGGAATACCTGCATAAGTAGGTGGGCGGGCCAAGATAGGGGCGCGATTGC
TGCGATCTGGAGGACAAATTACACACACTTGCGCCTGAGCGCCAAGCACAGGGTTGTTGGTCCTCATATT
CACGAGGTCGCTGAGAGCACGGTGGGCTAATGTTGCCATGGGTAGCATATACTACCCAAATATCTGGATA
GCATATGCTATCCTAATCTATATCTGGGTAGCATAGGCTATCCTAATCTATATCTGGGTAGCATATGCTA
TCCTAATCTATATCTGGGTAGTATATGCTATCCTAATTTATATCTGGGTAGCATAGGCTATCCTAATCTA
TATCTGGGTAGCATATGCTATCCTAATCTATATCTGGGTAGTATATGCTATCCTAATCTGTATCCGGGTA
GCATATGCTATCCTAATAGAGATTAGGGTAGTATATGCTATCCTAATTTATATCTGGGTAGCATATACTA
CCCAAATATCTGGATAGCATATGCTATCCTAATCTATATCTGGGTAGCATATGCTATCCTAATCTATATC
TGGGTAGCATAGGCTATCCTAATCTATATCTGGGTAGCATATGCTATCCTAATCTATATCTGGGTAGTAT
ATGCTATCCTAATTTATATCTGGGTAGCATAGGCTATCCTAATCTATATCTGGGTAGCATATGCTATCCT
AATCTATATCTGGGTAGTATATGCTATCCTAATCTGTATCCGGGTAGCATATGCTATCCTCATGCATATA
CAGTCAGCATATGATACCCAGTAGTAGAGTGGGAGTGCTATCCTTTGCATATGCCGCCACCTCCCAAGGG
GGCGTGAATTTTCGCTGCTTGTCCTTTTCCTGCTGGTTGCTCCCATTCTTAGGTGAATTTAAGGAGGCCA
GGCTAAAGCCGTCGCATGTCTGATTGCTCACCAGGTAAATGTCGCTAATGTTTTCCAACGCGAGAAGGTG
TTGAGCGCGGAGCTGAGTGACGTGACAACATGGGTATGCCCAATTGCCCCATGTTGGGAGGACGAAAATG
GTGACAAGACAGATGGCCAGAAATACACCAACAGCACGCATGATGTCTACTGGGGATTTATTCTTTAGTG
CGGGGGAATACACGGCTTTTAATACGATTGAGGGCGTCTCCTAACAAGTTACATCACTCCTGCCCTTCCT
CACCCTCATCTCCATCACCTCCTTCATCTCCGTCATCTCCGTCATCACCCTCCGCGGCAGCCCCTTCCAC
CATAGGTGGAAACCAGGGAGGCAAATCTACTCCATCGTCAAAGCTGCACACAGTCACCCTGATATTGCAG
GTAGGAGCGGGCTTTGTCATAACAAGGTCCTTAATCGCATCCTTCAAAACCTCAGCAAATATATGAGTTT
GTAAAAAGACCATGAAATAACAGACAATGGACTCCCTTAGCGGGCCAGGTTGTGGGCCGGGTCCAGGGGC
CATTCCAAAGGGGAGACGACTCAATGGTGTAAGACGACATTGTGGAATAGCAAGGGCAGTTCCTCGCCTT
AGGTTGTAAAGGGAGGTCTTACTACCTCCATATACGAACACACCGGCGACCCAAGTTCCTTCGTCGGTAG
TCCTTTCTACGTGACTCCTAGCCAGGAGAGCTCTTAAACCTTCTGCAATGTTCTCAAATTTCGGGTTGGA
ACCTCCTTGACCACGATGCTTTCCAAACCACCCTCCTTTTTTGCGCCTGCCTCCATCACCCTGACCCCGG
GGTCCAGTGCTTGGGCCTTCTCCTGGGTCATCTGCGGGGCCCTGCTCTATCGCTCCCGGGGGCACGTCAG
GCTCACCATCTGGGCCACCTTCTTGGTGGTATTCAAAATAATCGGCTTCCCCTACAGGGTGGAAAAATGG
CCTTCTACCTGGAGGGGGCCTGCGCGGTGGAGACCCGGATGATGATGACTGACTACTGGGACTCCTGGGC
CTCTTTTCTCCACGTCCACGACCTCTCCCCCTGGCTCTTTCACGACTTCCCCCCCTGGCTCTTTCACGTC
CTCTACCCCGGCGGCCTCCACTACCTCCTCGACCCCGGCCTCCACTACCTCCTCGACCCCGGCCTCCACT
GCCTCCTCGACCCCGGCCTCCACCTCCTGCTCCTGCCCCTCCTGCTCCTGCCCCTCCTCCTGCTCCTGCC
CCTCCTGCCCCTCCTGCTCCTGCCCCTCCTGCCCCTCCTGCTCCTGCCCCTCCTGCCCCTCCTGCTCCTG
CCCCTCCTGCCCCTCCTCCTGCTCCTGCCCCTCCTGCCCCTCCTCCTGCTCCTGCCCCTCCTGCCCCTCC
TGCTCCTGCCCCTCCTGCCCCTCCTGCTCCTGCCCCTCCTGCCCCTCCTGCTCCTGCCCCTCCTGCTCCT
GCCCCTCCTGCTCCTGCCCCTCCTGCTCCTGCCCCTCCTGCCCCTCCTGCCCCTCCTCCTGCTCCTGCCC
CTCCTGCTCCTGCCCCTCCTGCCCCTCCTGCCCCTCCTGCTCCTGCCCCTCCTCCTGCTCCTGCCCCTCC
TGCCCCTCCTGCCCCTCCTCCTGCTCCTGCCCCTCCTGCCCCTCCTCCTGCTCCTGCCCCTCCTCCTGCT
CCTGCCCCTCCTGCCCCTCCTGCCCCTCCTCCTGCTCCTGCCCCTCCTGCCCCTCCTCCTGCTCCTGCCC
CTCCTCCTGCTCCTGCCCCTCCTGCCCCTCCTGCCCCTCCTCCTGCTCCTGCCCCTCCTCCTGCTCCTGC
CCCTCCTGCCCCTCCTGCCCCTCCTGCCCCTCCTCCTGCTCCTGCCCCTCCTCCTGCTCCTGCCCCTCCT
GCTCCTGCCCCTCCCGCTCCTGCTCCTGCTCCTGTTCCACCGTGGGTCCCTTTGCAGCCAATGCAACTTG
GACGTTTTTGGGGTCTCCGGACACCATCTCTATGTCTTGGCCCTGATCCTGAGCCGCCCGGGGCTCCTGG
TCTTCCGCCTCCTCGTCCTCGTCCTCTTCCCCGTCCTCGTCCATGGTTATCACCCCCTCTTCTTTGAGGT
CCACTGCCGCCGGAGCCTTCTGGTCCAGATGTGTCTCCCTTCTCTCCTAGGCCATTTCCAGGTCCTGTAC
CTGGCCCCTCGTCAGACATGATTCACACTAAAAGAGATCAATAGACATCTTTATTAGACGACGCTCAGTG
AATACAGGGAGTGCAGACTCCTGCCCCCTCCAACAGCCCCCCCACCCTCATCCCCTTCATGGTCGCTGTC
AGACAGATCCAGGTCTGAAAATTCCCCATCCTCCGAACCATCCTCGTCCTCATCACCAATTACTCGCAGC
CCGGAAAACTCCCGCTGAACATCCTCAAGATTTGCGTCCTGAGCCTCAAGCCAGGCCTCAAATTCCTCGT
CCCCCTTTTTGCTGGACGGTAGGGATGGGGATTCTCGGGACCCCTCCTCTTCCTCTTCAAGGTCACCAGA
CAGAGATGCTACTGGGGCAACGGAAGAAAAGCTGGGTGCGGCCTGTGAGGATCAGCTTATCGATGATAAG
CTGTCAAACATGAGAATTCTTGAAGACGAAAGGGCCTCGTGATACGCCTATTTTTATAGGTTAATGTCAT
GATAATAATGGTTTCTTAGACGTCAGGTGGCACTTTTCGGGGAAATGTGCGCGGAACCCCTATTTGTTTA
TTTTTCTAAATACATTCAAATATGTATCCGCTCATGAGACAATAACCCTGATAAATGCTTCAATAATATT
GAAAAAGGAAGAGTATGAGTATTCAACATTTCCGTGTCGCCCTTATTCCCTTTTTTGCGGCATTTTGCCT
TCCTGTTTTTGCTCACCCAGAAACGCTGGTGAAAGTAAAAGATGCTGAAGATCAGTTGGGTGCACGAGTG
GGTTACATCGAACTGGATCTCAACAGCGGTAAGATCCTTGAGAGTTTTCGCCCCGAAGAACGTTTTCCAA
TGATGAGCACTTTTAAAGTTCTGCTATGTGGCGCGGTATTATCCCGTGTTGACGCCGGGCAAGAGCAACT
CGGTCGCCGCATACACTATTCTCAGAATGACTTGGTTGAGTACTCACCAGTCACAGAAAAGCATCTTACG
GATGGCATGACAGTAAGAGAATTATGCAGTGCTGCCATAACCATGAGTGATAACACTGCGGCCAACTTAC
TTCTGACAACGATCGGAGGACCGAAGGAGCTAACCGCTTTTTTGCACAACATGGGGGATCATGTAACTCG
CCTTGATCGTTGGGAACCGGAGCTGAATGAAGCCATACCAAACGACGAGCGTGACACCACGATGCCTGCA
GCAATGGCAACAACGTTGCGCAAACTATTAACTGGCGAACTACTTACTCTAGCTTCCCGGCAACAATTAA
TAGACTGGATGGAGGCGGATAAAGTTGCAGGACCACTTCTGCGCTCGGCCCTTCCGGCTGGCTGGTTTAT
TGCTGATAAATCTGGAGCCGGTGAGCGTGGGTCTCGCGGTATCATTGCAGCACTGGGGCCAGATGGTAAG
CCCTCCCGTATCGTAGTTATCTACACGACGGGGAGTCAGGCAACTATGGATGAACGAAATAGACAGATCG
CTGAGATAGGTGCCTCACTGATTAAGCATTGGTAACTGTCAGACCAAGTTTACTCATATATACTTTAGAT
TGATTTAAAACTTCATTTTTAATTTAAAAGGATCTAGGTGAAGATCCTTTTTGATAATCTCATGACCAAA
ATCCCTTAACGTGAGTTTTCGTTCCACTGAGCGTCAGACCCCGTAGAAAAGATCAAAGGATCTTCTTGAG
ATCCTTTTTTTCTGCGCGTAATCTGCTGCTTGCAAACAAAAAAACCACCGCTACCAGCGGTGGTTTGTTT
GCCGGATCAAGAGCTACCAACTCTTTTTCCGAAGGTAACTGGCTTCAGCAGAGCGCAGATACCAAATACT
GTCCTTCTAGTGTAGCCGTAGTTAGGCCACCACTTCAAGAACTCTGTAGCACCGCCTACATACCTCGCTC
TGCTAATCCTGTTACCAGTGGCTGCTGCCAGTGGCGATAAGTCGTGTCTTACCGGGTTGGACTCAAGACG
ATAGTTACCGGATAAGGCGCAGCGGTCGGGCTGAACGGGGGGTTCGTGCACACAGCCCAGCTTGGAGCGA
ACGACCTACACCGAACTGAGATACCTACAGCGTGAGCTATGAGAAAGCGCCACGCTTCCCGAAGGGAGAA
AGGCGGACAGGTATCCGGTAAGCGGCAGGGTCGGAACAGGAGAGCGCACGAGGGAGCTTCCAGGGGGAAA
CGCCTGGTATCTTTATAGTCCTGTCGGGTTTCGCCACCTCTGACTTGAGCGTCGATTTTTGTGATGCTCG
TCAGGGGGGCGGAGCCTATGGAAAAACGCCAGCAACGCGGCCTTTTTACGGTTCCTGGCCTTTTGCTGGC
CTTGAAGCTGTCCCTGATGGTCGTCATCTACCTGCCTGGACAGCATGGCCTGCAACGCGGGCATCCCGAT
GCCGCCGGAAGCGAGAAGAATCATAATGGGGAAGGCCATCCAGCCTCGCGTCGCGAACGCCAGCAAGACG
TAGCCCAGCGCGTCGGCCCCGAGATGCGCCGCGTGCGGCTGCTGGAGATGGCGGACGCGATGGATATGTT
CTGCCAAGGGTTGGTTTGCGCATTCACAGTTCTCCGCAAGAATTGATTGGCTCCAATTCTTGGAGTGGTG
AATCCGTTAGCGAGGTGCCGCCCTGCTTCATCCCCGTGGCCCGTTGCTCGCGTTTGCTGGCGGTGTCCCC
GGAAGAAATATATTTGCATGTCTTTAGTTCTATGATGACACAAACCCCGCCCAGCGTCTTGTCATTGGCG
AATTCGAACACGCAGATGCAGTCGGGGCGGCGCGGTCCGAGGTCCACTTCGCATATTAAGGTGACGCGTG
TGGCCTCGAACACCGAGCGACCCTGCAGCGACCCGCTTAACAGCGTCAACAGCGTGCCGCAGATCCCGGG
GGGCAATGAGATATGAAAAAGCCTGAACTCACCGCGACGTCTGTCGAGAAGTTTCTGATCGAAAAGTTCG
ACAGCGTCTCCGACCTGATGCAGCTCTCGGAGGGCGAAGAATCTCGTGCTTTCAGCTTCGATGTAGGAGG
GCGTGGATATGTCCTGCGGGTAAATAGCTGCGCCGATGGTTTCTACAAAGATCGTTATGTTTATCGGCAC
TTTGCATCGGCCGCGCTCCCGATTCCGGAAGTGCTTGACATTGGGGAATTCAGCGAGAGCCTGACCTATT
GCATCTCCCGCCGTGCACAGGGTGTCACGTTGCAAGACCTGCCTGAAACCGAACTGCCCGCTGTTCTGCA
GCCGGTCGCGGAGGCCATGGATGCGATCGCTGCGGCCGATCTTAGCCAGACGAGCGGGTTCGGCCCATTC
GGACCGCAAGGAATCGGTCAATACACTACATGGCGTGATTTCATATGCGCGATTGCTGATCCCCATGTGT
ATCACTGGCAAACTGTGATGGACGACACCGTCAGTGCGTCCGTCGCGCAGGCTCTCGATGAGCTGATGCT
TTGGGCCGAGGACTGCCCCGAAGTCCGGCACCTCGTGCACGCGGATTTCGGCTCCAACAATGTCCTGACG
GACAATGGCCGCATAACAGCGGTCATTGACTGGAGCGAGGCGATGTTCGGGGATTCCCAATACGAGGTCG
CCAACATCTTCTTCTGGAGGCCGTGGTTGGCTTGTATGGAGCAGCAGACGCGCTACTTCGAGCGGAGGCA
TCCGGAGCTTGCAGGATCGCCGCGGCTCCGGGCGTATATGCTCCGCATTGGTCTTGACCAACTCTATCAG
AGCTTGGTTGACGGCAATTTCGATGATGCAGCTTGGGCGCAGGGTCGATGCGACGCAATCGTCCGATCCG
GAGCCGGGACTGTCGGGCGTACACAAATCGCCCGCAGAAGCGCGGCCGTCTGGACCGATGGCTGTGTAGA
AGTACTCGCCGATAGTGGAAACCGACGCCCCAGCACTCGTCCGGATCGGGAGATGGGGGAGGCTAACTGA
AACACGGAAGGAGACAATACCGGAAGGAACCCGCGCTATGACGGCAATAAAAAGACAGAATAAAACGCAC
GGGTGTTGGGTCGTTTGTTCATAAACGCGGGGTTCGGTCCCAGGGCTGGCACTCTGTCGATACCCCACCG
AGACCCCATTGGGGCCAATACGCCCGCGTTTCTTCCTTTTCCCCACCCCACCCCCCAAGTTCGGGTGAAG
GCCCAGGGCTCGCAGCCAACGTCGGGGCGGCAGGCCCTGCCATAGCCACTGGCCCCGTGGGTTAGGGACG
GGGTCCCCCATGGGGAATGGTTTATGGTTCGTGGGGGTTATTATTTTGGGCGTTGCGTGGGGTCAGGTCC
ACGACTGGACTGAGCAGACAGACCCATGGTTTTTGGATGGCCTGGGCATGGACCGCATGTACTGGCGCGA
CACGAACACCGGGCGTCTGTGGCTGCCAAACACCCCCGACCCCCAAAAACCACCGCGCGGATTTCTGGCG
TGCCAAGCTAGTCGACCAATTCTCATGTTTGACAGCTTATCATCGCAGATCCGGGCAACGTTGTTGCCAT
TGCTGCAGGCGCAGAACTGGTAGGTATGGAAGATCTATACATTGAATCAATATTGGCAATTAGCCATATT
AGTCATTGGTTATATAGCATAAATCAATATTGGCTATTGGCCATTGCATACGTTGTATCTATATCATAAT
ATGTACATTTATATTGGCTCATGTCCAATATGACCGCCATGTTGACATTGATTATTGACTAGTTATTAAT
AGTAATCAATTACGGGGTCATTAGTTCATAGCCCATATATGGAGTTCCGCGTTACATAACTTACGGTAAA
TGGCCCGCCTGGCTGACCGCCCAACGACCCCCGCCCATTGACGTCAATAATGACGTATGTTCCCATAGTA
ACGCCAATAGGGACTTTCCATTGACGTCAATGGGTGGAGTATTTACGGTAAACTGCCCACTTGGCAGTAC
ATCAAGTGTATCATATGCCAAGTCCGCCCCCTATTGACGTCAATGACGGTAAATGGCCCGCCTGGCATTA
TGCCCAGTACATGACCTTACGGGACTTTCCTACTTGGCAGTACATCTACGTATTAGTCATCGCTATTACC
ATGGTGATGCGGTTTTGGCAGTACACCAATGGGCGTGGATAGCGGTTTGACTCACGGGGATTTCCAAGTC
TCCACCCCATTGACGTCAATGGGAGTTTGTTTTGGCACCAAAATCAACGGGACTTTCCAAAATGTCGTAA
TAACCCCGCCCCGTTGACGCAAATGGGCGGTAGGCGTGTACGGTGGGAGGTCTATATAAGCAGAGCTCGT
TTAGTGAACCGTCAGATCTCTAGAAGCTGGGTACCAGCTGCTAGC
Features (pLannotate 1.2.2; 22 found; start..end, strand, type, name):
     46..2538    +  CDS            env: ENV_HV1Y2 - Experimental evidence at protein level: Swiss-Prot protein existence level 1. [Transmembrane protein gp41]: Acts as a class I viral fusion protein. Under the current model, the protein has at least 3 conformational states: pre-fusion native state, pre-hairpin intermediate state, and post-fusion hairpin state. During fusion of viral and target intracellular membranes, the coiled coil regions (heptad repeats) assume a trimer-of-hairpins structure, positioning the fusion peptide in close proximity to the C-terminal region of the ectodomain. The formation of this structure appears to d
   2564..2698    -  polyA_signal   SV40 poly(A) signal: SV40 polyadenylation signal
   2721..2804    -  CDS            large T antigen (fragment): large T antigen from SV40 (simian virus 40)
   2807..2847    +  CDS            rop (fragment): Rop protein, which maintains plasmids at low copy number; rop
   2959..2977    -  misc_feature   MCS (fragment): pUC18/19 multiple cloning site
   3423..5212    -  rep_origin     oriP: Epstein-Barr virus oriP replication origin (Yates et al., 2000)
   5213..5431    -  CDS            gL (fragment): GL_EBVB9 - Experimental evidence at protein level: Swiss-Prot protein existence level 1. The heterodimer glycoprotein H-glycoprotein L is required for the fusion of viral and plasma membranes leading to virus entry into the host cell. Acts as a functional inhibitor of gH and maintains gH in an inhibited form. Upon binding to host integrins, gL dissociates from gH leading to activation of the viral fusion glycoproteins gB and gH. Fusion of EBV with B-lymphocytes requires the additional receptor- binding protein gp42, which forms a complex with gH/gL. The heterodimer gH/gL targets also host EPHA
   5514..7439    -  CDS            EBNA1: Epstein-Barr nuclear antigen 1, also known as EBNA-1 crucial for latent viral infection, and for episomal amplification of vectors containing the oriP origin (Okita et al., 2013)
   7477..7821    -  CDS            BRRF2_EBVB9 (fragment): Protein inferred from homology: Swiss-Prot protein existence level 3. From Epstein-Barr virus (strain B95-8) (HHV-4) (Human herpesvirus 4).
   7824..7847    -  promoter       tet promoter (fragment): E. coli promoter for tetracycline efflux protein gene
   7960..8064    +  promoter       AmpR promoter: bla
   8065..8925    +  CDS            AmpR: β-lactamase; bla; confers resistance to ampicillin, carbenicillin, and related antibiotics
   9096..9684    +  rep_origin     ori: high-copy-number ColE1/pMB1/pBR322/pUC origin of replication
   9730..9888    -  CDS            TcR (fragment): tetracycline efflux protein; tet; confers resistance to tetracycline
  10009..10209   -  CDS            MDV035 (fragment): UL24_GAHVM - Protein inferred from homology: Swiss-Prot protein existence level 3. May play a role in the dispersal of host nucleolin from the nucleolus throughout the nucleus leading to a decrease in ribosome biogenesis. From Gallid herpesvirus 2 (strain Chicken/Md5/ATCC VR-987) (GaHV-2) (Marek's disease herpesvirus type 1).
  10198..10260   +  promoter       Mini-TK promoter: minimal herpes simplex virus (HSV) thymidine kinase promoter
  10303..11340   +  CDS            HygR: hygromycin B phosphotransferase confers resistance to hygromycin
  11382..11430   +  polyA_signal   HSV TK poly(A) signal: herpes simplex virus thymidine kinase polyadenylation signal (Cole and Stacy, 1985)
  11630..11854   +  CDS            gH (fragment): GH_HHV11 - Experimental evidence at protein level: Swiss-Prot protein existence level 1. The heterodimer glycoprotein H-glycoprotein L is required for the fusion of viral and plasma membranes leading to virus entry into the host cell. Following initial binding to host receptor, membrane fusion is mediated by the fusion machinery composed of gB and the heterodimer gH/gL. May also be involved in the fusion between the virion envelope and the outer nuclear membrane during virion morphogenesis. From Human herpesvirus 1 (strain 17) (HHV-1) (Human herpes simplex virus 1).
  11885..11910   -  CDS            bla(M) (fragment): β-lactamase lacking the signal sequence; bla(M); allows cytosolic expression of β-lactamase
  12084..12463   +  enhancer       CMV enhancer: human cytomegalovirus immediate early enhancer
  12465..12664   +  promoter       CMV promoter: human cytomegalovirus (CMV) immediate early promoter
