[The description below was written by a language model from this plasmid's Addgene catalogue record and pLannotate feature annotations shown in this document.]
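Description:
pCEP4-191084-gp160 is a 12.7 kb mammalian expression plasmid built on the Invitrogen pCEP4 episomal backbone and carrying the full-length envelope glycoprotein (Env, gp160) of the HIV-1 isolate 191084 B7-19. The insert is a codon-optimized synthetic gene of about 2.5 kb cloned between NheI and XhoI sites, with the CD5 leader peptide fused at its N terminus to direct the protein into the secretory pathway. Transcription is driven by the human cytomegalovirus immediate-early enhancer and promoter and is terminated by an SV40 polyadenylation signal immediately downstream of the env coding sequence.

The backbone provides the Epstein-Barr virus oriP replication origin together with an EBNA1 coding sequence. These two elements allow the plasmid to be replicated and retained as an extrachromosomal episome in permissive primate cells rather than requiring integration. Transfected mammalian cells can be selected with hygromycin through a hygromycin B phosphotransferase cassette flanked by an HSV thymidine kinase promoter and polyadenylation signal. In E. coli the plasmid is maintained at high copy from a ColE1/pUC-type origin and selected with ampicillin via β-lactamase. Several short annotated fragments (herpesvirus glycoprotein and tegument genes, rop, tetracycline resistance, SV40 large T antigen) are non-functional remnants of the viral and pBR322-derived segments used to assemble pCEP4.

The plasmid is intended for expressing membrane-anchored Env in human cell culture. The associated publication title concerns conformational engineering of Env based on its mutational tolerance in the CD4- and PG16-bound states, which suggests use as a parental or reference construct in studies of receptor and antibody binding.
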