Addgene plasmid #123234: pCEP4-191084-gp160
Purpose: Mammalian expression plasmid for Env from the 191084 B7-19 HIV-1 isolate
Depositing lab: Erik Procko. Depositing organization: University of Illinois at Urbana-Champaign. Publication: Conformational engineering of HIV-1 Env based on mutational tolerance in the CD4 and PG16 bound states. Heredia JD, Park J, Choi H, Gill KS, Procko E. J Virol. 2019 Mar 20. pii: JVI.00219-19. doi: 10.1128/JVI.00219-19. PubMed 30894475.
Backbone
  Vector backbone: pCEP4
  Backbone manufacturer: Invitrogen
  Backbone size w/o insert (bp): 10393
  Total vector size (bp): 12715
  Vector type: Mammalian Expression
  Selectable markers: Hygromycin
Growth in bacteria
  Bacterial resistance: Ampicillin, 100 μg/mL
  Growth temperature: 37°C
  Growth strain: DH5alpha
  Copy number: High Copy
Gene/Insert
  Gene/Insert name: HIV-1 (191084 B7-19) Env (alt names: gp160; Env)
  Species: Human immunodeficiency virus 1
  Insert size (bp): 2544
  Mutation: Codon-optimized synthetic gene
  GenBank ID: ADI62025.1
  Promoter: CMV
  Tag / fusion protein: CD5 leader peptide (N terminal on insert)
  Cloning method: Restriction Enzyme; 5′ cloning site NheI (not destroyed); 3′ cloning site XhoI (not destroyed)
  Sequencing primers: 5′ CMV_fwd; 3′ EBV_rev
Terms and licenses: Academic/Nonprofit Terms; Industry Terms: Not Available to Industry
How to cite: pCEP4-191084-gp160 was a gift from Erik Procko (Addgene plasmid # 123234 ; http://n2t.net/addgene:123234 ; RRID:Addgene_123234)
