>Addgene plasmid #123234 | pCEP4-191084-gp160 | addgene partial sequence | sequence record 240422 | Addgene Partial NGS Result
CTGGCCCCTCGTCAGACATGATTCACACTAAAAGAGATCAATAGACATCTTTATTAGACGACGCTCAGTG
AATACAGGGAGTGCAGACTCCTGCCCCCTCCAACAGCCCCCCCACCCTCATCCCCTTCATGGTCGCTGTC
AGACAGATCCAGGTCTGAAAATTCCCCATCCTCCGAACCATCCTCGTCCTCATCACCAATTACTCGCAGC
CCGGAAAACTCCCGCTGAACATCCTCAAGATTTGCGTCCTGAGCCTCAAGCCAGGCCTCAAATTCCTCGT
CCCCCTTTTTGCTGGACGGTAGGGATGGGGATTCTCGGGACCCCTCCTCTTCCTCTTCAAGGTCACCAGA
CAGAGATGCTACTGGGGCAACGGAAGAAAAGCTGGGTGCGGCCTGTGAGGATCAGCTTATCGATGATAAG
CTGTCAAACATGAGAATTCTTGAAGACGAAAGGGCCTCGTGATACGCCTATTTTTATAGGTTAATGTCAT
GATAATAATGGTTTCTTAGACGTCAGGTGGCACTTTTCGGGGAAATGTGCGCGGAACCCCTATTTGTTTA
TTTTTCTAAATACATTCAAATATGTATCCGCTCATGAGACAATAACCCTGATAAATGCTTCAATAATATT
GAAAAAGGAAGAGTATGAGTATTCAACATTTCCGTGTCGCCCTTATTCCCTTTTTTGCGGCATTTTGCCT
TCCTGTTTTTGCTCACCCAGAAACGCTGGTGAAAGTAAAAGATGCTGAAGATCAGTTGGGTGCACGAGTG
GGTTACATCGAACTGGATCTCAACAGCGGTAAGATCCTTGAGAGTTTTCGCCCCGAAGAACGTTTTCCAA
TGATGAGCACTTTTAAAGTTCTGCTATGTGGCGCGGTATTATCCCGTGTTGACGCCGGGCAAGAGCAACT
CGGTCGCCGCATACACTATTCTCAGAATGACTTGGTTGAGTACTCACCAGTCACAGAAAAGCATCTTACG
GATGGCATGACAGTAAGAGAATTATGCAGTGCTGCCATAACCATGAGTGATAACACTGCGGCCAACTTAC
TTCTGACAACGATCGGAGGACCGAAGGAGCTAACCGCTTTTTTGCACAACATGGGGGATCATGTAACTCG
CCTTGATCGTTGGGAACCGGAGCTGAATGAAGCCATACCAAACGACGAGCGTGACACCACGATGCCTGCA
GCAATGGCAACAACGTTGCGCAAACTATTAACTGGCGAACTACTTACTCTAGCTTCCCGGCAACAATTAA
TAGACTGGATGGAGGCGGATAAAGTTGCAGGACCACTTCTGCGCTCGGCCCTTCCGGCTGGCTGGTTTAT
TGCTGATAAATCTGGAGCCGGTGAGCGTGGGTCTCGCGGTATCATTGCAGCACTGGGGCCAGATGGTAAG
CCCTCCCGTATCGTAGTTATCTACACGACGGGGAGTCAGGCAACTATGGATGAACGAAATAGACAGATCG
CTGAGATAGGTGCCTCACTGATTAAGCATTGGTAACTGTCAGACCAAGTTTACTCATATATACTTTAGAT
TGATTTAAAACTTCATTTTTAATTTAAAAGGATCTAGGTGAAGATCCTTTTTGATAATCTCATGACCAAA
ATCCCTTAACGTGAGTTTTCGTTCCACTGAGCGTCAGACCCCGTAGAAAAGATCAAAGGATCTTCTTGAG
ATCCTTTTTTTCTGCGCGTAATCTGCTGCTTGCAAACAAAAAAACCACCGCTACCAGCGGTGGTTTGTTT
GCCGGATCAAGAGCTACCAACTCTTTTTCCGAAGGTAACTGGCTTCAGCAGAGCGCAGATACCAAATACT
GTCCTTCTAGTGTAGCCGTAGTTAGGCCACCACTTCAAGAACTCTGTAGCACCGCCTACATACCTCGCTC
TGCTAATCCTGTTACCAGTGGCTGCTGCCAGTGGCGATAAGTCGTGTCTTACCGGGTTGGACTCAAGACG
ATAGTTACCGGATAAGGCGCAGCGGTCGGGCTGAACGGGGGGTTCGTGCACACAGCCCAGCTTGGAGCGA
ACGACCTACACCGAACTGAGATACCTACAGCGTGAGCTATGAGAAAGCGCCACGCTTCCCGAAGGGAGAA
AGGCGGACAGGTATCCGGTAAGCGGCAGGGTCGGAACAGGAGAGCGCACGAGGGAGCTTCCAGGGGGAAA
CGCCTGGTATCTTTATAGTCCTGTCGGGTTTCGCCACCTCTGACTTGAGCGTCGATTTTTGTGATGCTCG
TCAGGGGGGCGGAGCCTATGGAAAAACGCCAGCAACGCGGCCTTTTTACGGTTCCTGGCCTTTTGCTGGC
CTTGAAGCTGTCCCTGATGGTCGTCATCTACCTGCCTGGACAGCATGGCCTGCAACGCGGGCATCCCGAT
GCCGCCGGAAGCGAGAAGAATCATAATGGGGAAGGCCATCCAGCCTCGCGTCGCGAACGCCAGCAAGACG
TAGCCCAGCGCGTCGGCCCCGAGATGCGCCGCGTGCGGCTGCTGGAGATGGCGGACGCGATGGATATGTT
CTGCCAAGGGTTGGTTTGCGCATTCACAGTTCTCCGCAAGAATTGATTGGCTCCAATTCTTGGAGTGGTG
AATCCGTTAGCGAGGTGCCGCCCTGCTTCATCCCCGTGGCCCGTTGCTCGCGTTTGCTGGCGGTGTCCCC
GGAAGAAATATATTTGCATGTCTTTAGTTCTATGATGACACAAACCCCGCCCAGCGTCTTGTCATTGGCG
AATTCGAACACGCAGATGCAGTCGGGGCGGCGCGGTCCGAGGTCCACTTCGCATATTAAGGTGACGCGTG
TGGCCTCGAACACCGAGCGACCCTGCAGCGACCCGCTTAACAGCGTCAACAGCGTGCCGCAGATCCCGGG
GGGCAATGAGATATGAAAAAGCCTGAACTCACCGCGACGTCTGTCGAGAAGTTTCTGATCGAAAAGTTCG
ACAGCGTCTCCGACCTGATGCAGCTCTCGGAGGGCGAAGAATCTCGTGCTTTCAGCTTCGATGTAGGAGG
GCGTGGATATGTCCTGCGGGTAAATAGCTGCGCCGATGGTTTCTACAAAGATCGTTATGTTTATCGGCAC
TTTGCATCGGCCGCGCTCCCGATTCCGGAAGTGCTTGACATTGGGGAATTCAGCGAGAGCCTGACCTATT
GCATCTCCCGCCGTGCACAGGGTGTCACGTTGCAAGACCTGCCTGAAACCGAACTGCCCGCTGTTCTGCA
GCCGGTCGCGGAGGCCATGGATGCGATCGCTGCGGCCGATCTTAGCCAGACGAGCGGGTTCGGCCCATTC
GGACCGCAAGGAATCGGTCAATACACTACATGGCGTGATTTCATATGCGCGATTGCTGATCCCCATGTGT
ATCACTGGCAAACTGTGATGGACGACACCGTCAGTGCGTCCGTCGCGCAGGCTCTCGATGAGCTGATGCT
TTGGGCCGAGGACTGCCCCGAAGTCCGGCACCTCGTGCACGCGGATTTCGGCTCCAACAATGTCCTGACG
GACAATGGCCGCATAACAGCGGTCATTGACTGGAGCGAGGCGATGTTCGGGGATTCCCAATACGAGGTCG
CCAACATCTTCTTCTGGAGGCCGTGGTTGGCTTGTATGGAGCAGCAGACGCGCTACTTCGAGCGGAGGCA
TCCGGAGCTTGCAGGATCGCCGCGGCTCCGGGCGTATATGCTCCGCATTGGTCTTGACCAACTCTATCAG
AGCTTGGTTGACGGCAATTTCGATGATGCAGCTTGGGCGCAGGGTCGATGCGACGCAATCGTCCGATCCG
GAGCCGGGACTGTCGGGCGTACACAAATCGCCCGCAGAAGCGCGGCCGTCTGGACCGATGGCTGTGTAGA
AGTACTCGCCGATAGTGGAAACCGACGCCCCAGCACTCGTCCGGATCGGGAGATGGGGGAGGCTAACTGA
AACACGGAAGGAGACAATACCGGAAGGAACCCGCGCTATGACGGCAATAAAAAGACAGAATAAAACGCAC
GGGTGTTGGGTCGTTTGTTCATAAACGCGGGGTTCGGTCCCAGGGCTGGCACTCTGTCGATACCCCACCG
AGACCCCATTGGGGCCAATACGCCCGCGTTTCTTCCTTTTCCCCACCCCACCCCCCAAGTTCGGGTGAAG
GCCCAGGGCTCGCAGCCAACGTCGGGGCGGCAGGCCCTGCCATAGCCACTGGCCCCGTGGGTTAGGGACG
GGGTCCCCCATGGGGAATGGTTTATGGTTCGTGGGGGTTATTATTTTGGGCGTTGCGTGGGGTCAGGTCC
ACGACTGGACTGAGCAGACAGACCCATGGTTTTTGGATGGCCTGGGCATGGACCGCATGTACTGGCGCGA
CACGAACACCGGGCGTCTGTGGCTGCCAAACACCCCCGACCCCCAAAAACCACCGCGCGGATTTCTGGCG
TGCCAAGCTAGTCGACCAATTCTCATGTTTGACAGCTTATCATCGCAGATCCGGGCAACGTTGTTGCCAT
TGCTGCAGGCGCAGAACTGGTAGGTATGGAAGATCTATACATTGAATCAATATTGGCAATTAGCCATATT
AGTCATTGGTTATATAGCATAAATCAATATTGGCTATTGGCCATTGCATACGTTGTATCTATATCATAAT
ATGTACATTTATATTGGCTCATGTCCAATATGACCGCCATGTTGACATTGATTATTGACTAGTTATTAAT
AGTAATCAATTACGGGGTCATTAGTTCATAGCCCATATATGGAGTTCCGCGTTACATAACTTACGGTAAA
TGGCCCGCCTGGCTGACCGCCCAACGACCCCCGCCCATTGACGTCAATAATGACGTATGTTCCCATAGTA
ACGCCAATAGGGACTTTCCATTGACGTCAATGGGTGGAGTATTTACGGTAAACTGCCCACTTGGCAGTAC
ATCAAGTGTATCATATGCCAAGTCCGCCCCCTATTGACGTCAATGACGGTAAATGGCCCGCCTGGCATTA
TGCCCAGTACATGACCTTACGGGACTTTCCTACTTGGCAGTACATCTACGTATTAGTCATCGCTATTACC
ATGGTGATGCGGTTTTGGCAGTACACCAATGGGCGTGGATAGCGGTTTGACTCACGGGGATTTCCAAGTC
TCCACCCCATTGACGTCAATGGGAGTTTGTTTTGGCACCAAAATCAACGGGACTTTCCAAAATGTCGTAA
TAACCCCGCCCCGTTGACGCAAATGGGCGGTAGGCGTGTACGGTGGGAGGTCTATATAAGCAGAGCTCGT
TTAGTGAACCGTCAGATCTCTAGAAGCTGGGTACCAGCTGCTAGCGCCACCATGCCGATGGGGTCTCTCC
AGCCGCTGGCCACCCTCTACCTGTTGGGTATGTTGGTGGCGTCCGTGCTGGCGACAGAGAATCTGTGGGT
TACAGTCTACTACGGAGTTCCAGTCTGGAGGGACGCAGAGACAACACTTTTTTGTGCCAGCGACGCTAAA
GCGTATGACACTGAAATGCATAATGTCTGGGCAACTCATGCCTGTGTTCCCACAGACCCGAATCCACAAG
AAATAGACTTGGAGAATGTAACGGAGAAATTTAACATGTGGAAAAATAACATGGTTGAACAAATGCATAC
GGATATAATCAGCCTTTGGGACCAATCCCTGAAGCCGTGCGTTAAGTTGACACCCTTGTGTGTTACTCTG
AACTGCACAGCCATTACCAATGATACGAGGGGGAATGAGACTGGTATCAATCGGACCGTCGAGACGACCG
AAATGACCAACTGTTCATTCAATATGACCACTGAACTTAGGGACCGAAAAAAGAAGGTCAATGCGCTTTT
TTATAAGCTTGACATCGTTCAGATAGGAGAAAATTCATCTAGCCAGTACCGCCTCATTAATTGTAATACC
AGTGTTATTACACAAGCCTGCCCAAAAGTTACCTTCGAGCCAATTCCAATTCATTATTGCGCGCCTGCTG
GATTTGCCATCCTTAAGTGCAAGGACAAAGAGTTCAACGGGACAGGAACTTGTAGGAACGTGTCCAGTGT
GCAATGCACTCACGGTATAAAACCCGTCGTGAGCACGCAACTTTTGCTCAACGGGTCCCTGGCGGAAGGA
CAGGTGAAGATCCGGTCAGAGAACATCTCAGACAATGCAAAAACCATCATCGTCCAGTTGAATGAGTCTG
TTCCAATCAATTGTACTAGACCAAACAACAATACACGAAGGGGGATCCACCTGGGTCCGGGCCAAACATT
CTTTGCTACCGACATAATTGGTGACATTCGCCAAGCTCACTGTAATGTTAGCGAATCAAAATGGAACAAG
GCGCTCCAGGAAGTTGTGAAACAGCTGAGGCAGCACTGGAACAAAACGATAATCTTCAAATCCTCATCCG
GTGGGGATCTCGAAATCACGACTCACTCCTTCAACTGTGGAGGTGAGTTCTTCTACTGTAACACCTCAGG
CCTGTTCAATAGCACATGGAACATAGCCGGCAACAGAACGAATGATACGAAGTCAAATGAAACAATCACC
CTCCCGTGTCGAATAAAACAGATCGTAAATGTTTGGCAAAGGGTAGGACAAGCGATCTACGCGCCCCCAA
TTGCAGGAGTCATTCGGTGCAATTCAAACATCACAGGCCTCCTCTTGGTAAGAGATGGGGGAGCTACTAA
TAATACAGACGAAACGTTCCGCCCTGGAGGCGGGAACATGCGCGATAATTGGAGAAGTGAGTTGTATAAA
TATAAGGTGGTCAAGATAGAGCCTCTGGGCGTTGCACCGACCAGGGCGCGCAGGCGCGTGGTGGAAAGGG
AGAAGAGGGCTGTAGGACTCGGAGCCGTATTTATTGGATTTCTTGGGGCAGCGGGTTCTACCATGGGTGC
AGCTTCCGTGACCTTGACCGTACAAGCCAGGCAACTTCTTTCTGGAATCGTTCAACAACAAAGCAATCTT
CTCCGAGCAATCGAGGCCCAGCAGCATCTCTTGAAACTTACAGTCTGGGGCATAAAGCAGCTCCAGGCGC
GCGTGCTCGCAGTTGAGAGATATTTGAAAGACCAACAGCTGCTTGGTATTTGGGGCTGTTCTGGAAAATT
GATATGCCCGACTACCGTACCATGGAACAGTAGCTGGTCAAACAAATCACAAAACGAAATCTGGGATAAT
ATGACCTGGCTTCAATGGGACAAGGAGATTTCAAATTACACACAGCTTATATATTCATTGATTGAGGAAA
GCCAAAATCAGCAGGAGAAGAACGAGCAGGAGCTGTTGGCGCTGGACAAGTGGGCATCTTTGTGGAATTG
GTTCGACATTTCCAAGTGGCTTTGGTATATCAGAATATTTATAATGATCGTGGGCGGGTTGATAGGACTT
AGAATTGTATTCACAGTTCTCAGCATCATTAATAGGGTTCGCCAGGGTTACTCCCCGCTCTCTTTTCAGA
CACATCCGCCATCTCCAACAGGTCCTGATAGGCCTGGGCGGATTGAAGAAGAGGGTGGTGAGCAAGGACG
GGATAGAAGCACCAGGCTGGTATCTGGATTCTTGGCATTGGCCTGGGATGATCTCAGATCCCTCTTCCTC
TTTAGTTATCATCACCTCCGAGATCTCATCCTCATCGTCGCAAGGGCGGTCGAGCTTCTGGGCCATAATA
GTCTTAAGGGACTTAAACTTGGCTGGAACCTTCTCCTGTACTGGTCTAGAGAGTTGAAGATTTCCGCGTT
GAATTTGTTGGATACCATTGCCATCGCAGTGGCGGGTTGGACCGACCGAGTTATCGAGATAGGGCAGAGA
ATTTGCCGGGCAATACGGAATATTCCAAGACGAATTAGACAGGGCGCGGAAAGAGCATTTCTGTAGTAAC
TCGAGGCCGGCAAGGCCGGATCCAGACATGATAAGATACATTGATGAGTTTGGACAAACCACAACTAGAA
TGCAGTGAAAAAAATGCTTTATTTGTGAAATTTGTGATGCTATTGCTTTATTTGTAACCATTATAAGCTG
CAATAAACAAGTTAACAACAACAATTGCATTCATTTTATGTTTCAGGTTCAGGGGGAGGTGTGGGAGGTT
TTTTAAAGCAAGTAAAACCTCTACAAATGTGGTATGGCTGATTATGATCCGGCTGCCTCGCGCGTTTCGG
TGATGACGGTGAAAACCTCTGACACATGCAGCTCCCGGAGACGGTCACAGCTTGTCTGTAAGCGGATGCC
GGGAGCAGACAAGCCCGTCAGGGCGCGTCAGCGGGTGTTGGCGGGTGTCGGGGCGCAGCCATGAGGTCGA
CTCTAGAGGATCGATCCCCGCCCCGGACGAACTAAACCTGACTACGACATCTCTGCCCCTTCTTCGCGGG
GCAGTGCATGTAATCCCTTCAGTTGGTTGGTACAACTTGCCAACTGGGCCCTGTTCCACATGTGACACGG
GGGGGGACCAAACACAAAGGGGTTCTCTGACTGTAGTTGACATCCTTATAAATGGATGTGCACATTTGCC
AACACTGAGTGGCTTTCATCCTGGAGCAGACTTTGCAGTCTGTGGACTGCAACACAACATTGCCTTTATG
TGTAACTCTTGGCTGAAGCTCTTACACCAATGCTGGGGGACATGTACCTCCCAGGGGCCCAGGAAGACTA
CGGGAGGCTACACCAACGTCAATCAGAGGGGCCTGTGTAGCTACCGATAAGCGGACCCTCAAGAGGGCAT
TAGCAATAGTGTTTATAAGGCCCCCTTGTTAACCCTAAACGGGTAGCATATGCTTCCCGGGTAGTAGTAT
ATACTATCCAGACTAACCCTAATTCAATAGCATATGTTACCCAACGGGAAGCATATGCTATCGAATTAGG
GTTAGTAAAAGGGTCCTAAGGAACAGCGATATCTCCCACCCCATGAGCTGTCACGGTTTTATTTACATGG
GGTCAGGATTCCACGAGGGTAGTGAACCATTTTAGTCACAAGGGCAGTGGCTGAAGATCAAGGAGCGGGC
AGTGAACTCTCCTGAATCTTCGCCTGCTTCTTCATTCTCCTTCGTTTAGCTAATAGAATAACTGCTGAGT
TGTGAACAGTAAGGTGTATGTGAGGTGCTCGAAAACAAGGTTTCAGGTGACGCCCCCAGAATAAAATTTG
GACGGGGGGTTCAGTGGTGGCATTGTGCTATGACACCAATATAACCCTCACAAACCCCTTGGGCAATAAA
TACTAGTGTAGGAATGAAACATTCTGAATATCTTTAACAATAGAAATCCATGGGGTGGGGACAAGCCGTA
AAGACTGGATGTCCATCTCACACGAATTTATGGCTATGGGCAACACATAATCCTAGTGCAATATGATACT
GGGGTTATTAAGATGTGTCCCAGGCAGGGACCAAGACAGGTGAACCATGTTGTTACACTCTATTTGTAAC
AAGGGGAAAGAGAGTGGACGCCGACAGCAGCGGACTCCACTGGTTGTCTCTAACACCCCCGAAAATTAAA
CGGGGCTCCACGCCAATGGGGCCCATAAACAAAGACAAGTGGCCACTCTTTTTTTTGAAATTGTGGAGTG
GGGGCACGCGTCAGCCCCCACACGCCGCCCTGCGGTTTTGGACTGTAAAATAAGGGTGTAATAACTTGGC
TGATTGTAACCCCGCTAACCACTGCGGTCAAACCACTTGCCCACAAAACCACTAATGGCACCCCGGGGAA
TACCTGCATAAGTAGGTGGGCGGGCCAAGATAGGGGCGCGATTGCTGCGATCTGGAGGACAAATTACACA
CACTTGCGCCTGAGCGCCAAGCACAGGGTTGTTGGTCCTCATATTCACGAGGTCGCTGAGAGCACGGTGG
GCTAATGTTGCCATGGGTAGCATATACTACCCAAATATCTGGATAGCATATGCTATCCTAATCTATATCT
GGGTAGCATAGGCTATCCTAATCTATATCTGGGTAGCATATGCTATCCTAATCTATATCTGGGTAGTATA
TGCTATCCTAATTTATATCTGGGTAGCATAGGCTATCCTAATCTATATCTGGGTAGCATATGCTATCCTA
ATCTATATCTGGGTAGTATATGCTATCCTAATCTGTATCCGGGTAGCATATGCTATCCTAATAGAGATTA
GGGTAGTATATGCTATCCTAATTTATATCTGGGTAGCATATACTACCCAAATATCTGGATAGCATATGCT
ATCCTAATCTATATCTGGGTAGCATATGCTATCCTAATCTATATCTGGGTAGCATAGGCTATCCTAATCT
ATATCTGGGTAGCATATGCTATCCTAATCTATATCTGGGTAGTATATGCTATCCTAATTTATATCTGGGT
AGCATAGGCTATCCTAATCTATATCTGGGTAGCATATGCTATCCTAATCTATATCTGGGTAGTATATGCT
ATCCTAATCTGTATCCGGGTAGCATATGCTATCCTCATGCATATACAGTCAGCATATGATACCCAGTAGT
AGAGTGGGAGTGCTATCCTTTGCATATGCCGCCACCTCCCAAGGGGGCGTGAATTTTCGCTGCTTGTCCT
TTTCCTGCTGGTTGCTCCCATTCTTAGGTGAATTTAAGGAGGCCAGGCTAAAGCCGTCGCATGTCTGATT
GCTCACCAGGTAAATGTCGCTAATGTTTTCCAACGCGAGAAGGTGTTGAGCGCGGAGCTGAGTGACGTGA
CAACATGGGTATGCCCAATTGCCCCATGTTGGGAGGACGAAAATGGTGACAAGACAGATGGCCAGAAATA
CACCAACAGCACGCATGATGTCTACTGGGGATTTATTCTTTAGTGCGGGGGAATACACGGCTTTTAATAC
GATTGAGGGCGTCTCCTAACAAGTTACATCACTCCTGCCCTTCCTCACCCTCATCTCCATCACCTCCTTC
ATCTCCGTCATCTCCGTCATCACCCTCCGCGGCAGCCCCTTCCACCATAGGTGGAAACCAGGGAGGCAAA
TCTACTCCATCGTCAAAGCTGCACACAGTCACCCTGATATTGCAGGTAGGAGCGGGCTTTGTCATAACAA
GGTCCTTAATCGCATCCTTCAAAACCTCAGCAAATATATGAGTTTGTAAAAAGACCATGAAATAACAGA
